Addgene plasmid #214683: pDual_dsCas9_Venus_hs_NC_chr2
Purpose: Lentiviral expression vector for an inducible Cas9-P2A-Venus with two sgRNA sequences against human non-coding DNA region of chromosome 2 (negative control)
Depositing lab: Kevin Janes. Depositing organization: University of Virginia.
Backbone
  Vector backbone: pDual_dsCas9_Venus
  Vector type: Lentiviral, CRISPR
Growth in bacteria
  Bacterial resistance: Ampicillin, 100 μg/mL
  Growth temperature: 30°C
  Growth strain: NEB Stable
  Copy number: High Copy
Gene/Insert
  Gene/Insert name: dgRNA_Chr2
  gRNA/shRNA sequence: ATAGTAAAACCAGGAACTAG; TAGAAATGCTAAGAGATAGC
  Species: H. sapiens (human)
  Cloning method: Restriction Enzyme; 5′ cloning site SbfI (unknown if destroyed); 3′ cloning site BsmBI (unknown if destroyed)
Terms and licenses: Academic/Nonprofit Terms; Industry Terms: Not Available to Industry
How to cite: pDual_dsCas9_Venus_hs_NC_chr2 was a gift from Kevin Janes (Addgene plasmid # 214683 ; http://n2t.net/addgene:214683 ; RRID:Addgene_214683)
