[The description below was written by a language model from this plasmid's Addgene catalogue record and pLannotate feature annotations shown in this document.]
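Description:
pDual_dsCas9_Venus_hs_NC_chr2 is a 13.9 kb lentiviral CRISPR vector built on the pDual_dsCas9_Venus backbone. It delivers a drug-stabilizable Cas9, a fluorescent reporter and two guide RNAs from a single provirus. It is propagated in E. coli through a high-copy ColE1/pUC-type origin with ampicillin selection, and it also carries an f1 origin. Outside the viral region there is an SV40/EM7-driven BleoR cassette with an SV40 poly(A) signal, which could confer Zeocin resistance, although it would not be packaged into virus. The transfer cassette has a third-generation layout. A CMV enhancer/promoter drives a truncated HIV-1 5' LTR, followed by the Ψ packaging signal with a gag fragment, the RRE for Rev-dependent export and the cPPT/CTS. It ends in a WPRE and a self-inactivating ΔU3 3' LTR, with a bGH poly(A) signal downstream.

The payload begins with two tandem human U6 promoters, each followed by an S. pyogenes gRNA scaffold. These express two sgRNAs directed at a non-coding region of human chromosome 2, so the plasmid serves as a cutting-competent negative control for gene-targeting versions of the same backbone. Downstream, an EF-1α core promoter drives Cas9 fused at its N-terminus to the FKBP12 L106P destabilization domain. The fusion is degraded unless the ligand Shield1 is supplied, which is presumably the basis of the "inducible" behaviour described in the record. Venus follows Cas9 and, according to the catalogue entry, is linked to it by a P2A peptide that the feature table does not annotate. Venus therefore marks transduced cells as a separate protein, allowing them to be tracked or sorted by fluorescence, since the provirus carries no annotated drug-selection marker.
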