Features (pLannotate 1.2.2; 37 found; start..end, strand, type, name):
     31..83      -  misc_feature   bom (fragment): basis of mobility region from pBR322
    238..617     +  enhancer       CMV enhancer: human cytomegalovirus immediate early enhancer
    618..817     +  promoter       CMV promoter: human cytomegalovirus (CMV) immediate early promoter
    835..1015    +  LTR            5' LTR (truncated): truncated 5' long terminal repeat (LTR) from HIV-1
   1062..1187    +  misc_feature   HIV-1 Ψ: packaging signal of human immunodeficiency virus type 1
   1171..1534    +  CDS            HIV-1 gag (fragment): gag protein from human immunodeficiency virus 1; gag
   1680..1913    +  misc_feature   RRE: The Rev response element (RRE) of HIV-1 allows for Rev-dependent mRNA export from the nucleus to the cytoplasm.
   2290..2390    +  CDS            Rev (fragment): human immunodeficiency virus 1 (HIV-1) Rev protein; rev; enhances nuclear export of unspliced and incompletely spliced viral mRNAs
   2440..2557    +  misc_feature   cPPT/CTS: central polypurine tract and central termination sequence of HIV-1
   2608..2848    +  promoter       U6 promoter: RNA polymerase III promoter for human U6 snRNA
   2879..2954    +  misc_RNA       gRNA scaffold: guide RNA scaffold for the Streptococcus pyogenes CRISPR/Cas9 system
   2961..3004    +  misc_RNA       gRNA scaffold (fragment): guide RNA scaffold for the Streptococcus pyogenes CRISPR/Cas9 system
   3045..3285    +  promoter       U6 promoter: RNA polymerase III promoter for human U6 snRNA
   3313..3388    +  misc_RNA       gRNA scaffold: guide RNA scaffold for the Streptococcus pyogenes CRISPR/Cas9 system
   3406..3424    +  CDS            small t antigen (fragment): SV40 (simian virus 40) small t antigen
   3450..3661    +  promoter       EF-1α core promoter: core promoter for human elongation factor EF-1α
   3681..4004    +  CDS            DD: destabilization domain that can be stabilized by Shield1 in the ProteoTuner™ system L106P mutant of FKBP12
   4014..8117    +  CDS            Cas9: Cas9 (Csn1) endonuclease from the Streptococcus pyogenes Type II CRISPR/Cas system generates RNA-guided double strand breaks in DNA
   8259..8978    +  CDS            Venus: yellow fluorescent protein (YFP) with fast and efficient maturation (Nagai et al., 2002) mammalian codon-optimized
   8994..9582    +  misc_feature   WPRE: woodchuck hepatitis virus posttranscriptional regulatory element
   9633..9652    +  misc_feature   cPPT/CTS (fragment): central polypurine tract and central termination sequence of HIV-1
   9654..9887    +  LTR            3' LTR (ΔU3): self-inactivating 3' long terminal repeat (LTR) from HIV-1
   9919..10143   +  polyA_signal   bGH poly(A) signal: bovine growth hormone polyadenylation signal
  10147..10168   +  promoter       SV40 promoter (fragment): SV40 enhancer and early promoter
  10189..10617   +  rep_origin     f1 ori (sequence partly withheld): f1 bacteriophage origin of replication; arrow indicates direction of (+) strand synthesis
  10631..10960   +  promoter       SV40 promoter: SV40 enhancer and early promoter
  11008..11055   +  promoter       EM7 promoter: synthetic bacterial promoter&nbsp
  11074..11448   +  CDS            BleoR: antibiotic-binding protein; Sh ble from Streptoalloteichus hindustanus; confers resistance to bleomycin, phleomycin, and Zeocin™
  11458..11583   +  CDS            ble (fragment): BLE_KLEPN - Experimental evidence at protein level: Swiss-Prot protein existence level 1. Binding protein with a strong affinity to the bleomycin family of antibiotics. Binds to CL990; an antimitotic-antibiotic compound. From Klebsiella pneumoniae.
  11578..11699   +  polyA_signal   SV40 poly(A) signal: SV40 polyadenylation signal
  11770..11792   -  protein_bind   lac operator (fragment): The lac repressor binds to the lac operator to inhibit transcription in E. coli. This inhibition can be relieved by adding lactose or isopropyl-β-D-thiogalactopyranoside (IPTG). lac repressor encoded by lacI
  11796..11826   -  promoter       lac promoter: promoter for the E. coli lac operon
  11841..11862   -  protein_bind   CAP binding site: CAP binding activates transcription in the presence of cAMP. E. coli catabolite activator protein
  11875..11967   -  CDS            lacI (fragment): lac repressor; lacI; The lac repressor binds to the lac operator to inhibit transcription in E. coli. This inhibition can be relieved by adding lactose or isopropyl-β-D-thiogalactopyranoside (IPTG).
  12150..12738   -  rep_origin     ori: high-copy-number ColE1/pMB1/pBR322/pUC origin of replication
  12909..13769   -  CDS            AmpR: β-lactamase; bla; confers resistance to ampicillin, carbenicillin, and related antibiotics
  13770..13874   -  promoter       AmpR promoter: bla
>Addgene plasmid #214683 | pDual_dsCas9_Venus_hs_NC_chr2 | addgene full sequence | sequence record 428804 | Addgene NGS Result
GTCGACGGATCGGGAGATCTCCCGATCCCCTATGGTGCACTCTCAGTACAATCTGCTCTGATGCCGCATA
GTTAAGCCAGTATCTGCTCCCTGCTTGTGTGTTGGAGGTCGCTGAGTAGTGCGCGAGCAAAATTTAAGCT
ACAACAAGGCAAGGCTTGACCGACAATTGCATGAAGAATCTGCTTAGGGTTAGGCGTTTTGCGCTGCTTC
GCGATGTACGGGCCAGATATACGCGTTGACATTGATTATTGACTAGTTATTAATAGTAATCAATTACGGG
GTCATTAGTTCATAGCCCATATATGGAGTTCCGCGTTACATAACTTACGGTAAATGGCCCGCCTGGCTGA
CCGCCCAACGACCCCCGCCCATTGACGTCAATAATGACGTATGTTCCCATAGTAACGCCAATAGGGACTT
TCCATTGACGTCAATGGGTGGAGTATTTACGGTAAACTGCCCACTTGGCAGTACATCAAGTGTATCATAT
GCCAAGTACGCCCCCTATTGACGTCAATGACGGTAAATGGCCCGCCTGGCATTATGCCCAGTACATGACC
TTATGGGACTTTCCTACTTGGCAGTACATCTACGTATTAGTCATCGCTATTACCATGGTGATGCGGTTTT
GGCAGTACATCAATGGGCGTGGATAGCGGTTTGACTCACGGGGATTTCCAAGTCTCCACCCCATTGACGT
CAATGGGAGTTTGTTTTGGCACCAAAATCAACGGGACTTTCCAAAATGTCGTAACAACTCCGCCCCATTG
ACGCAAATGGGCGGTAGGCGTGTACGGTGGGAGGTCTATATAAGCAGCGCGTTTTGCCTGTACTGGGTCT
CTCTGGTTAGACCAGATCTGAGCCTGGGAGCTCTCTGGCTAACTAGGGAACCCACTGCTTAAGCCTCAAT
AAAGCTTGCCTTGAGTGCTTCAAGTAGTGTGTGCCCGTCTGTTGTGTGACTCTGGTAACTAGAGATCCCT
CAGACCCTTTTAGTCAGTGTGGAAAATCTCTAGCAGTGGCGCCCGAACAGGGACTTGAAAGCGAAAGGGA
AACCAGAGGAGCTCTCTCGACGCAGGACTCGGCTTGCTGAAGCGCGCACGGCAAGAGGCGAGGGGCGGCG
ACTGGTGAGTACGCCAAAAATTTTGACTAGCGGAGGCTAGAAGGAGAGAGATGGGTGCGAGAGCGTCAGT
ATTAAGCGGGGGAGAATTAGATCGCGATGGGAAAAAATTCGGTTAAGGCCAGGGGGAAAGAAAAAATATA
AATTAAAACATATAGTATGGGCAAGCAGGGAGCTAGAACGATTCGCAGTTAATCCTGGCCTGTTAGAAAC
ATCAGAAGGCTGTAGACAAATACTGGGACAGCTACAACCATCCCTTCAGACAGGATCAGAAGAACTTAGA
TCATTATATAATACAGTAGCAACCCTCTATTGTGTGCATCAAAGGATAGAGATAAAAGACACCAAGGAAG
CTTTAGACAAGATAGAGGAAGAGCAAAACAAAAGTAAGACCACCGCACAGCAAGCGGCCGCTGATCTTCA
GACCTGGAGGAGGAGATATGAGGGACAATTGGAGAAGTGAATTATATAAATATAAAGTAGTAAAAATTGA
ACCATTAGGAGTAGCACCCACCAAGGCAAAGAGAAGAGTGGTGCAGAGAGAAAAAAGAGCAGTGGGAATA
GGAGCTTTGTTCCTTGGGTTCTTGGGAGCAGCAGGAAGCACTATGGGCGCAGCGTCAATGACGCTGACGG
TACAGGCCAGACAATTATTGTCTGGTATAGTGCAGCAGCAGAACAATTTGCTGAGGGCTATTGAGGCGCA
ACAGCATCTGTTGCAACTCACAGTCTGGGGCATCAAGCAGCTCCAGGCAAGAATCCTGGCTGTGGAAAGA
TACCTAAAGGATCAACAGCTCCTGGGGATTTGGGGTTGCTCTGGAAAACTCATTTGCACCACTGCTGTGC
CTTGGAATGCTAGTTGGAGTAATAAATCTCTGGAACAGATTTGGAATCACACGACCTGGATGGAGTGGGA
CAGAGAAATTAACAATTACACAAGCTTAATACACTCCTTAATTGAAGAATCGCAAAACCAGCAAGAAAAG
AATGAACAAGAATTATTGGAATTAGATAAATGGGCAAGTTTGTGGAATTGGTTTAACATAACAAATTGGC
TGTGGTATATAAAATTATTCATAATGATAGTAGGAGGCTTGGTAGGTTTAAGAATAGTTTTTGCTGTACT
TTCTATAGTGAATAGAGTTAGGCAGGGATATTCACCATTATCGTTTCAGACCCACCTCCCAACCCCGAGG
GGACCCGACAGGCCCGAAGGAATAGAAGAAGAAGGTGGAGAGAGAGACAGAGACAGATCCATTCGATTAG
TGAACGGATCGGCACTGCGTGCGCCAATTCTGCAGACAAATGGCAGTATTCATCCACAATTTTAAAAGAA
AAGGGGGGATTGGGGGGTACAGTGCAGGGGAAAGAATAGTAGACATAATAGCAACAGACATACAAACTAA
AGAATTACAAAAACAAATTACAAAAATTCAAAATTTTCGGGTTTATTACAGGGACAGCAGAGATCCAGTT
TGGTTAATTAAGGTACCGAGGGCCTATTTCCCATGATTCCTTCATATTTGCATATACGATACAAGGCTGT
TAGAGAGATAATTAGAATTAATTTGACTGTAAACACAAAGATATTAGTACAAAATACGTGACGTAGAAAG
TAATAATTTCTTGGGTAGTTTGCAGTTTTAAAATTATGTTTTAAAATGGACTATCATATGCTTACCGTAA
CTTGAAAGTATTTCGATTTCTTGGCTTTATATATCTTGTGGAAAGGACGAAACCTGCAATAGTAAAACCA
GGAACTAGGTTTTAGAGCTAGAAATAGCAAGTTAAAATAAGGCTAGTCCGTTATCAACTTGAAAAAGTGG
CACCGAGTCGGTGCTTTTTTGTTTTAGAGCTAGAAATAGCAAGTTAAAATAAGGCTAGTCCGTTTTTAGC
GCGTGCGCCAATTCTGCAGACAAATGGCTCTAGAGAGGGCCTATTTCCCATGATTCCTTCATATTTGCAT
ATACGATACAAGGCTGTTAGAGAGATAATTGGAATTAATTTGACTGTAAACACAAAGATATTAGTACAAA
ATACGTGACGTAGAAAGTAATAATTTCTTGGGTAGTTTGCAGTTTTAAAATTATGTTTTAAAATGGACTA
TCATATGCTTACCGTAACTTGAAAGTATTTCGATTTCTTGGCTTTATATATCTTGTGGAAAGGACCGTCT
CTTAGAAATGCTAAGAGATAGCGTTTTAGAGCTAGAAATAGCAAGTTAAAATAAGGCTAGTCCGTTATCA
ACTTGAAAAAGTGGCACCGAGTCGGTGCTTTTTTGAATTCGCTAGCTAGGTCTTGAAAGGAGTGGGAATT
GGCTCCGGTGCCCGTCAGTGGGCAGAGCGCACATCGCCCACAGTCCCCGAGAAGTTGGGGGGAGGGGTCG
GCAATTGATCCGGTGCCTAGAGAAGGTGGCGCGGGGTAAACTGGGAAAGTGATGTCGTGTACTGGCTCCG
CCTTTTTCCCGAGGGTGGGGGAGAACCGTATATAAGTGCAGTAGTCGCCGTGAACGTTCTTTTTCGCAAC
GGGTTTGCCGCCAGAACACAGGACCGGTTCTAGAGCCACCATGGGAGTGCAGGTGGAAACCATCTCCCCA
GGTGACGGGCGCACCTTCCCCAAGCGCGGCCAGACCTGTGTGGTGCACTACACCGGGATGCTTGAAGATG
GAAAGAAAGTCGATTCCTCCCGGGACAGAAACAAGCCCTTTAAGTTTATGCTAGGCAAGCAGGAGGTGAT
CCGAGGCTGGGAAGAAGGGGTTGCCCAGATGAGTGTGGGTCAGAGAGCCAAACTGACTATATCTCCAGAT
TATGCCTATGGTGCCACTGGGCACCCAGGCATCATCCCACCACATGCCACTCTCGTCTTCGATGTGGAGC
TTCTAAAACCGGAACCGGCTAGCATGGACAAGAAGTACAGCATCGGCCTGGACATCGGCACCAACTCTGT
GGGCTGGGCCGTGATCACCGACGAGTACAAGGTGCCCAGCAAGAAATTCAAGGTGCTGGGCAACACCGAC
CGGCACAGCATCAAGAAGAACCTGATCGGAGCCCTGCTGTTCGACAGCGGCGAAACAGCCGAGGCCACCC
GGCTGAAGAGAACCGCCAGAAGAAGATACACCAGACGGAAGAACCGGATCTGCTATCTGCAAGAGATCTT
CAGCAACGAGATGGCCAAGGTGGACGACAGCTTCTTCCACAGACTGGAAGAGTCCTTCCTGGTGGAAGAG
GATAAGAAGCACGAGCGGCACCCCATCTTCGGCAACATCGTGGACGAGGTGGCCTACCACGAGAAGTACC
CCACCATCTACCACCTGAGAAAGAAACTGGTGGACAGCACCGACAAGGCCGACCTGCGGCTGATCTATCT
GGCCCTGGCCCACATGATCAAGTTCCGGGGCCACTTCCTGATCGAGGGCGACCTGAACCCCGACAACAGC
GACGTGGACAAGCTGTTCATCCAGCTGGTGCAGACCTACAACCAGCTGTTCGAGGAAAACCCCATCAACG
CCAGCGGCGTGGACGCCAAGGCCATCCTGTCTGCCAGACTGAGCAAGAGCAGACGGCTGGAAAATCTGAT
CGCCCAGCTGCCCGGCGAGAAGAAGAATGGCCTGTTCGGAAACCTGATTGCCCTGAGCCTGGGCCTGACC
CCCAACTTCAAGAGCAACTTCGACCTGGCCGAGGATGCCAAACTGCAGCTGAGCAAGGACACCTACGACG
ACGACCTGGACAACCTGCTGGCCCAGATCGGCGACCAGTACGCCGACCTGTTTCTGGCCGCCAAGAACCT
GTCCGACGCCATCCTGCTGAGCGACATCCTGAGAGTGAACACCGAGATCACCAAGGCCCCCCTGAGCGCC
TCTATGATCAAGAGATACGACGAGCACCACCAGGACCTGACCCTGCTGAAAGCTCTCGTGCGGCAGCAGC
TGCCTGAGAAGTACAAAGAGATTTTCTTCGACCAGAGCAAGAACGGCTACGCCGGCTACATTGACGGCGG
AGCCAGCCAGGAAGAGTTCTACAAGTTCATCAAGCCCATCCTGGAAAAGATGGACGGCACCGAGGAACTG
CTCGTGAAGCTGAACAGAGAGGACCTGCTGCGGAAGCAGCGGACCTTCGACAACGGCAGCATCCCCCACC
AGATCCACCTGGGAGAGCTGCACGCCATTCTGCGGCGGCAGGAAGATTTTTACCCATTCCTGAAGGACAA
CCGGGAAAAGATCGAGAAGATCCTGACCTTCCGCATCCCCTACTACGTGGGCCCTCTGGCCAGGGGAAAC
AGCAGATTCGCCTGGATGACCAGAAAGAGCGAGGAAACCATCACCCCCTGGAACTTCGAGGAAGTGGTGG
ACAAGGGCGCTTCCGCCCAGAGCTTCATCGAGCGGATGACCAACTTCGATAAGAACCTGCCCAACGAGAA
GGTGCTGCCCAAGCACAGCCTGCTGTACGAGTACTTCACCGTGTATAACGAGCTGACCAAAGTGAAATAC
GTGACCGAGGGAATGAGAAAGCCCGCCTTCCTGAGCGGCGAGCAGAAAAAGGCCATCGTGGACCTGCTGT
TCAAGACCAACCGGAAAGTGACCGTGAAGCAGCTGAAAGAGGACTACTTCAAGAAAATCGAGTGCTTCGA
CTCCGTGGAAATCTCCGGCGTGGAAGATCGGTTCAACGCCTCCCTGGGCACATACCACGATCTGCTGAAA
ATTATCAAGGACAAGGACTTCCTGGACAATGAGGAAAACGAGGACATTCTGGAAGATATCGTGCTGACCC
TGACACTGTTTGAGGACAGAGAGATGATCGAGGAACGGCTGAAAACCTATGCCCACCTGTTCGACGACAA
AGTGATGAAGCAGCTGAAGCGGCGGAGATACACCGGCTGGGGCAGGCTGAGCCGGAAGCTGATCAACGGC
ATCCGGGACAAGCAGTCCGGCAAGACAATCCTGGATTTCCTGAAGTCCGACGGCTTCGCCAACAGAAACT
TCATGCAGCTGATCCACGACGACAGCCTGACCTTTAAAGAGGACATCCAGAAAGCCCAGGTGTCCGGCCA
GGGCGATAGCCTGCACGAGCACATTGCCAATCTGGCCGGCAGCCCCGCCATTAAGAAGGGCATCCTGCAG
ACAGTGAAGGTGGTGGACGAGCTCGTGAAAGTGATGGGCCGGCACAAGCCCGAGAACATCGTGATCGAAA
TGGCCAGAGAGAACCAGACCACCCAGAAGGGACAGAAGAACAGCCGCGAGAGAATGAAGCGGATCGAAGA
GGGCATCAAAGAGCTGGGCAGCCAGATCCTGAAAGAACACCCCGTGGAAAACACCCAGCTGCAGAACGAG
AAGCTGTACCTGTACTACCTGCAGAATGGGCGGGATATGTACGTGGACCAGGAACTGGACATCAACCGGC
TGTCCGACTACGATGTGGACCATATCGTGCCTCAGAGCTTTCTGAAGGACGACTCCATCGACAACAAGGT
GCTGACCAGAAGCGACAAGAACCGGGGCAAGAGCGACAACGTGCCCTCCGAAGAGGTCGTGAAGAAGATG
AAGAACTACTGGCGGCAGCTGCTGAACGCCAAGCTGATTACCCAGAGAAAGTTCGACAATCTGACCAAGG
CCGAGAGAGGCGGCCTGAGCGAACTGGATAAGGCCGGCTTCATCAAGAGACAGCTGGTGGAAACCCGGCA
GATCACAAAGCACGTGGCACAGATCCTGGACTCCCGGATGAACACTAAGTACGACGAGAATGACAAGCTG
ATCCGGGAAGTGAAAGTGATCACCCTGAAGTCCAAGCTGGTGTCCGATTTCCGGAAGGATTTCCAGTTTT
ACAAAGTGCGCGAGATCAACAACTACCACCACGCCCACGACGCCTACCTGAACGCCGTCGTGGGAACCGC
CCTGATCAAAAAGTACCCTAAGCTGGAAAGCGAGTTCGTGTACGGCGACTACAAGGTGTACGACGTGCGG
AAGATGATCGCCAAGAGCGAGCAGGAAATCGGCAAGGCTACCGCCAAGTACTTCTTCTACAGCAACATCA
TGAACTTTTTCAAGACCGAGATTACCCTGGCCAACGGCGAGATCCGGAAGCGGCCTCTGATCGAGACAAA
CGGCGAAACCGGGGAGATCGTGTGGGATAAGGGCCGGGATTTTGCCACCGTGCGGAAAGTGCTGAGCATG
CCCCAAGTGAATATCGTGAAAAAGACCGAGGTGCAGACAGGCGGCTTCAGCAAAGAGTCTATCCTGCCCA
AGAGGAACAGCGATAAGCTGATCGCCAGAAAGAAGGACTGGGACCCTAAGAAGTACGGCGGCTTCGACAG
CCCCACCGTGGCCTATTCTGTGCTGGTGGTGGCCAAAGTGGAAAAGGGCAAGTCCAAGAAACTGAAGAGT
GTGAAAGAGCTGCTGGGGATCACCATCATGGAAAGAAGCAGCTTCGAGAAGAATCCCATCGACTTTCTGG
AAGCCAAGGGCTACAAAGAAGTGAAAAAGGACCTGATCATCAAGCTGCCTAAGTACTCCCTGTTCGAGCT
GGAAAACGGCCGGAAGAGAATGCTGGCCTCTGCCGGCGAACTGCAGAAGGGAAACGAACTGGCCCTGCCC
TCCAAATATGTGAACTTCCTGTACCTGGCCAGCCACTATGAGAAGCTGAAGGGCTCCCCCGAGGATAATG
AGCAGAAACAGCTGTTTGTGGAACAGCACAAGCACTACCTGGACGAGATCATCGAGCAGATCAGCGAGTT
CTCCAAGAGAGTGATCCTGGCCGACGCTAATCTGGACAAAGTGCTGTCCGCCTACAACAAGCACCGGGAT
AAGCCCATCAGAGAGCAGGCCGAGAATATCATCCACCTGTTTACCCTGACCAATCTGGGAGCCCCTGCCG
CCTTCAAGTACTTTGACACCACCATCGACCGGAAGAGGTACACCAGCACCAAAGAGGTGCTGGACGCCAC
CCTGATCCACCAGAGCATCACCGGCCTGTACGAGACACGGATCGACCTGTCTCAGCTGGGAGGCGACAAG
CGACCTGCCGCCACAAAGAAGGCTGGACAGGCTAAGAAGAAGAAAGATTACAAAGACGATGACGATAAGG
GATCCGGAGCTACTAACTTCAGCCTGCTGAAGCAGGCTGGGGACGTGGAGGAGAACCCTGGACCTAGGAT
GGTGAGCAAGGGCGAGGAGCTGTTCACCGGGGTGGTGCCCATCCTGGTCGAGCTGGACGGCGACGTAAAC
GGCCACAAGTTCAGCGTGTCCGGCGAGGGCGAGGGCGATGCCACCTACGGCAAGCTGACCCTGAAGCTGA
TCTGCACCACCGGCAAGCTGCCCGTGCCCTGGCCCACCCTCGTGACCACCCTGGGCTACGGCCTGCAGTG
CTTCGCCCGCTACCCCGACCACATGAAGCAGCACGACTTCTTCAAGTCCGCCATGCCCGAAGGCTACGTC
CAGGAGCGCACCATCTTCTTCAAGGACGACGGCAACTACAAGACCCGCGCCGAGGTGAAGTTCGAGGGCG
ACACCCTGGTGAACCGCATCGAGCTGAAGGGCATCGACTTCAAGGAGGACGGCAACATCCTGGGGCACAA
GCTGGAGTACAACTACAACAGCCACAACGTCTATATCACCGCCGACAAGCAGAAGAACGGCATCAAGGCC
AACTTCAAGATCCGCCACAACATCGAGGACGGCGGCGTGCAGCTCGCCGACCACTACCAGCAGAACACCC
CCATCGGCGACGGCCCCGTGCTGCTGCCCGACAACCACTACCTGAGCTACCAGTCCGCCCTGAGCAAAGA
CCCCAACGAGAAGCGCGATCACATGGTCCTGCTGGAGTTCGTGACCGCCGCCGGGATCACTCTCGGCATG
GACGAGCTGTACAAGTAAGGATCCTAAGTCGACAATCAACCTCTGGATTACAAAATTTGTGAAAGATTGA
CTGGTATTCTTAACTATGTTGCTCCTTTTACGCTATGTGGATACGCTGCTTTAATGCCTTTGTATCATGC
TATTGCTTCCCGTATGGCTTTCATTTTCTCCTCCTTGTATAAATCCTGGTTGCTGTCTCTTTATGAGGAG
TTGTGGCCCGTTGTCAGGCAACGTGGCGTGGTGTGCACTGTGTTTGCTGACGCAACCCCCACTGGTTGGG
GCATTGCCACCACCTGTCAGCTCCTTTCCGGGACTTTCGCTTTCCCCCTCCCTATTGCCACGGCGGAACT
CATCGCCGCCTGCCTTGCCCGCTGCTGGACAGGGGCTCGGCTGTTGGGCACTGACAATTCCGTGGTGTTG
TCGGGGAAATCATCGTCCTTTCCTTGGCTGCTCGCCTGTGTTGCCACCTGGATTCTGCGCGGGACGTCCT
TCTGCTACGTCCCTTCGGCCCTCAATCCAGCGGACCTTCCTTCCCGCGGCCTGCTGCCGGCTCTGCGGCC
TCTTCCGCGTCTTCGCCTTCGCCCTCAGACGAGTCGGATCTCCCTTTGGGCCGCCTCCCCGCGTCGACTT
TAAGACCAATGACTTACAAGGCAGCTGTAGATCTTAGCCACTTTTTAAAAGAAAAGGGGGGACTGGAAGG
GCTAATTCACTCCCAACGAAGACAAGATCTGCTTTTTGCTTGTACTGGGTCTCTCTGGTTAGACCAGATC
TGAGCCTGGGAGCTCTCTGGCTAACTAGGGAACCCACTGCTTAAGCCTCAATAAAGCTTGCCTTGAGTGC
TTCAAGTAGTGTGTGCCCGTCTGTTGTGTGACTCTGGTAACTAGAGATCCCTCAGACCCTTTTAGTCAGT
GTGGAAAATCTCTAGCAGGGCCCGTTTAAACCCGCTGATCAGCCTCGACTGTGCCTTCTAGTTGCCAGCC
ATCTGTTGTTTGCCCCTCCCCCGTGCCTTCCTTGACCCTGGAAGGTGCCACTCCCACTGTCCTTTCCTAA
TAAAATGAGGAAATTGCATCGCATTGTCTGAGTAGGTGTCATTCTATTCTGGGGGGTGGGGTGGGGCAGG
ACAGCAAGGGGGAGGATTGGGAAGACAATAGCAGGCATGCTGGGGATGCGGTGGGCTCTATGGCTTCTGA
GGCGGAAAGAACCAGCTGGGGCTCTAGGGGGTATCCCC
[124 nt withheld, positions 10189-10312]
C
[91 nt withheld, positions 10314-10404]
A
[49 nt withheld, positions 10406-10454]
CCTTTGACGTTGGAGTCCACGTTCTTT
[37 nt withheld, positions 10482-10518]
ACCCTATCTCGGTCTATTCTTTTGATTTATAAGGGATTTTGCCGATTTCGGCCTATTGGTTAAAAAATGA
GCTGATTTAACAAAAATTTAACGCGAATTAATTCTGTGGAATGTGTGTCAGTTAGGGTGTGGAAAGTCCC
CAGGCTCCCCAGCAGGCAGAAGTATGCAAAGCATGCATCTCAATTAGTCAGCAACCAGGTGTGGAAAGTC
CCCAGGCTCCCCAGCAGGCAGAAGTATGCAAAGCATGCATCTCAATTAGTCAGCAACCATAGTCCCGCCC
CTAACTCCGCCCATCCCGCCCCTAACTCCGCCCAGTTCCGCCCATTCTCCGCCCCATGGCTGACTAATTT
TTTTTATTTATGCAGAGGCCGAGGCCGCCTCTGCCTCTGAGCTATTCCAGAAGTAGTGAGGAGGCTTTTT
TGGAGGCCTAGGCTTTTGCAAAAAGCTCCCGGGAGCTTGTATATCCATTTTCGGATCTGATCAGCACGTG
TTGACAATTAATCATCGGCATAGTATATCGGCATAGTATAATACGACAAGGTGAGGAACTAAACCATGGC
CAAGTTGACCAGTGCCGTTCCGGTGCTCACCGCGCGCGACGTCGCCGGAGCGGTCGAGTTCTGGACCGAC
CGGCTCGGGTTCTCCCGGGACTTCGTGGAGGACGACTTCGCCGGTGTGGTCCGGGACGACGTGACCCTGT
TCATCAGCGCGGTCCAGGACCAGGTGGTGCCGGACAACACCCTGGCCTGGGTGTGGGTGCGCGGCCTGGA
CGAGCTGTACGCCGAGTGGTCGGAGGTCGTGTCCACGAACTTCCGGGACGCCTCCGGGCCGGCCATGACC
GAGATCGGCGAGCAGCCGTGGGGGCGGGAGTTCGCCCTGCGCGACCCGGCCGGCAACTGCGTGCACTTCG
TGGCCGAGGAGCAGGACTGACACGTGCTACGAGATTTCGATTCCACCGCCGCCTTCTATGAAAGGTTGGG
CTTCGGAATCGTTTTCCGGGACGCCGGCTGGATGATCCTCCAGCGCGGGGATCTCATGCTGGAGTTCTTC
GCCCACCCCAACTTGTTTATTGCAGCTTATAATGGTTACAAATAAAGCAATAGCATCACAAATTTCACAA
ATAAAGCATTTTTTTCACTGCATTCTAGTTGTGGTTTGTCCAAACTCATCAATGTATCTTATCATGTCTG
TATACCGTCGACCTCTAGCTAGAGCTTGGCGTAATCATGGTCATAGCTGTTTCCTGTGTGAAATTGTTAT
CCGCTCACAATTCCACACAACATACGAGCCGGAAGCATAAAGTGTAAAGCCTGGGGTGCCTAATGAGTGA
GCTAACTCACATTAATTGCGTTGCGCTCACTGCCCGCTTTCCAGTCGGGAAACCTGTCGTGCCAGCTGCA
TTAATGAATCGGCCAACGCGCGGGGAGAGGCGGTTTGCGTATTGGGCGCTCTTCCGCTTCCTCGCTCACT
GACTCGCTGCGCTCGGTCGTTCGGCTGCGGCGAGCGGTATCAGCTCACTCAAAGGCGGTAATACGGTTAT
CCACAGAATCAGGGGATAACGCAGGAAAGAACATGTGAGCAAAAGGCCAGCAAAAGGCCAGGAACCGTAA
AAAGGCCGCGTTGCTGGCGTTTTTCCATAGGCTCCGCCCCCCTGACGAGCATCACAAAAATCGACGCTCA
AGTCAGAGGTGGCGAAACCCGACAGGACTATAAAGATACCAGGCGTTTCCCCCTGGAAGCTCCCTCGTGC
GCTCTCCTGTTCCGACCCTGCCGCTTACCGGATACCTGTCCGCCTTTCTCCCTTCGGGAAGCGTGGCGCT
TTCTCATAGCTCACGCTGTAGGTATCTCAGTTCGGTGTAGGTCGTTCGCTCCAAGCTGGGCTGTGTGCAC
GAACCCCCCGTTCAGCCCGACCGCTGCGCCTTATCCGGTAACTATCGTCTTGAGTCCAACCCGGTAAGAC
ACGACTTATCGCCACTGGCAGCAGCCACTGGTAACAGGATTAGCAGAGCGAGGTATGTAGGCGGTGCTAC
AGAGTTCTTGAAGTGGTGGCCTAACTACGGCTACACTAGAAGAACAGTATTTGGTATCTGCGCTCTGCTG
AAGCCAGTTACCTTCGGAAAAAGAGTTGGTAGCTCTTGATCCGGCAAACAAACCACCGCTGGTAGCGGTG
GTTTTTTTGTTTGCAAGCAGCAGATTACGCGCAGAAAAAAAGGATCTCAAGAAGATCCTTTGATCTTTTC
TACGGGGTCTGACGCTCAGTGGAACGAAAACTCACGTTAAGGGATTTTGGTCATGAGATTATCAAAAAGG
ATCTTCACCTAGATCCTTTTAAATTAAAAATGAAGTTTTAAATCAATCTAAAGTATATATGAGTAAACTT
GGTCTGACAGTTACCAATGCTTAATCAGTGAGGCACCTATCTCAGCGATCTGTCTATTTCGTTCATCCAT
AGTTGCCTGACTCCCCGTCGTGTAGATAACTACGATACGGGAGGGCTTACCATCTGGCCCCAGTGCTGCA
ATGATACCGCGAGACCCACGCTCACCGGCTCCAGATTTATCAGCAATAAACCAGCCAGCCGGAAGGGCCG
AGCGCAGAAGTGGTCCTGCAACTTTATCCGCCTCCATCCAGTCTATTAATTGTTGCCGGGAAGCTAGAGT
AAGTAGTTCGCCAGTTAATAGTTTGCGCAACGTTGTTGCCATTGCTACAGGCATCGTGGTGTCACGCTCG
TCGTTTGGTATGGCTTCATTCAGCTCCGGTTCCCAACGATCAAGGCGAGTTACATGATCCCCCATGTTGT
GCAAAAAAGCGGTTAGCTCCTTCGGTCCTCCGATCGTTGTCAGAAGTAAGTTGGCCGCAGTGTTATCACT
CATGGTTATGGCAGCACTGCATAATTCTCTTACTGTCATGCCATCCGTAAGATGCTTTTCTGTGACTGGT
GAGTACTCAACCAAGTCATTCTGAGAATAGTGTATGCGGCGACCGAGTTGCTCTTGCCCGGCGTCAATAC
GGGATAATACCGCGCCACATAGCAGAACTTTAAAAGTGCTCATCATTGGAAAACGTTCTTCGGGGCGAAA
ACTCTCAAGGATCTTACCGCTGTTGAGATCCAGTTCGATGTAACCCACTCGTGCACCCAACTGATCTTCA
GCATCTTTTACTTTCACCAGCGTTTCTGGGTGAGCAAAAACAGGAAGGCAAAATGCCGCAAAAAAGGGAA
TAAGGGCGACACGGAAATGTTGAATACTCATACTCTTCCTTTTTCAATATTATTGAAGCATTTATCAGGG
TTATTGTCTCATGAGCGGATACATATTTGAATGTATTTAGAAAAATAAACAAATAGGGGTTCCGCGCACA
TTTCCCCGAAAAGTGCCACCTGAC
